>Addgene plasmid #178484 | pETM33_PEX14_Pex14 | addgene full sequence | sequence record 357312 | Addgene NGS Result
TTGAGATCCTTTTTTTCTGCGCGTAATCTGCTGCTTGCAAACAAAAAAACCACCGCTACCAGCGGTGGTT
TGTTTGCCGGATCAAGAGCTACCAACTCTTTTTCCGAAGGTAACTGGCTTCAGCAGAGCGCAGATACCAA
ATACTGTCCTTCTAGTGTAGCCGTAGTTAGGCCACCACTTCAAGAACTCTGTAGCACCGCCTACATACCT
CGCTCTGCTAATCCTGTTACCAGTGGCTGCTGCCAGTGGCGATAAGTCGTGTCTTACCGGGTTGGACTCA
AGACGATAGTTACCGGATAAGGCGCAGCGGTCGGGCTGAACGGGGGGTTCGTGCACACAGCCCAGCTTGG
AGCGAACGACCTACACCGAACTGAGATACCTACAGCGTGAGCTATGAGAAAGCGCCACGCTTCCCGAAGG
GAGAAAGGCGGACAGGTATCCGGTAAGCGGCAGGGTCGGAACAGGAGAGCGCACGAGGGAGCTTCCAGGG
GGAAACGCCTGGTATCTTTATAGTCCTGTCGGGTTTCGCCACCTCTGACTTGAGCGTCGATTTTTGTGAT
GCTCGTCAGGGGGGCGGAGCCTATGGAAAAACGCCAGCAACGCGGCCTTTTTACGGTTCCTGGCCTTTTG
CTGGCCTTTTGCTCACATGTTCTTTCCTGCGTTATCCCCTGATTCTGTGGATAACCGTATTACCGCCTTT
GAGTGAGCTGATACCGCTCGCCGCAGCCGAACGACCGAGCGCAGCGAGTCAGTGAGCGAGGAAGCGGAAG
AGCGCCTGATGCGGTATTTTCTCCTTACGCATCTGTGCGGTATTTCACACCGCAATGGTGCACTCTCAGT
ACAATCTGCTCTGATGCCGCATAGTTAAGCCAGTATACACTCCGCTATCGCTACGTGACTGGGTCATGGC
TGCGCCCCGACACCCGCCAACACCCGCTGACGCGCCCTGACGGGCTTGTCTGCTCCCGGCATCCGCTTAC
AGACAAGCTGTGACCGTCTCCGGGAGCTGCATGTGTCAGAGGTTTTCACCGTCATCACCGAAACGCGCGA
GGCAGCTGCGGTAAAGCTCATCAGCGTGGTCGTGAAGCGATTCACAGATGTCTGCCTGTTCATCCGCGTC
CAGCTCGTTGAGTTTCTCCAGAAGCGTTAATGTCTGGCTTCTGATAAAGCGGGCCATGTTAAGGGCGGTT
TTTTCCTGTTTGGTCACTGATGCCTCCGTGTAAGGGGGATTTCTGTTCATGGGGGTAATGATACCGATGA
AACGAGAGAGGATGCTCACGATACGGGTTACTGATGATGAACATGCCCGGTTACTGGAACGTTGTGAGGG
TAAACAACTGGCGGTATGGATGCGGCGGGACCAGAGAAAAATCACTCAGGGTCAATGCCAGCGCTTCGTT
AATACAGATGTAGGTGTTCCACAGGGTAGCCAGCAGCATCCTGCGATGCAGATCCGGAACATAATGGTGC
AGGGCGCTGACTTCCGCGTTTCCAGACTTTACGAAACACGGAAACCGAAGACCATTCATGTTGTTGCTCA
GGTCGCAGACGTTTTGCAGCAGCAGTCGCTTCACGTTCGCTCGCGTATCGGTGATTCATTCTGCTAACCA
GTAAGGCAACCCCGCCAGCCTAGCCGGGTCCTCAACGACAGGAGCACGATCATGCGCACCCGTGGGGCCG
CCATGCCGGCGATAATGGCCTGCTTCTCGCCGAAACGTTTGGTGGCGGGACCAGTGACGAAGGCTTGAGC
GAGGGCGTGCAAGATTCCGAATACCGCAAGCGACAGGCCGATCATCGTCGCGCTCCAGCGAAAGCGGTCC
TCGCCGAAAATGACCCAGAGCGCTGCCGGCACCTGTCCTACGAGTTGCATGATAAAGAAGACAGTCATAA
GTGCGGCGACGATAGTCATGCCCCGCGCCCACCGGAAGGAGCTGACTGGGTTGAAGGCTCTCAAGGGCAT
CGGTCGAGATCCCGGTGCCTAATGAGTGAGCTAACTTACATTAATTGCGTTGCGCTCACTGCCCGCTTTC
CAGTCGGGAAACCTGTCGTGCCAGCTGCATTAATGAATCGGCCAACGCGCGGGGAGAGGCGGTTTGCGTA
TTGGGCGCCAGGGTGGTTTTTCTTTTCACCAGTGAGACGGGCAACAGCTGATTGCCCTTCACCGCCTGGC
CCTGAGAGAGTTGCAGCAAGCGGTCCACGCTGGTTTGCCCCAGCAGGCGAAAATCCTGTTTGATGGTGGT
TAACGGCGGGATATAACATGAGCTGTCTTCGGTATCGTCGTATCCCACTACCGAGATATCCGCACCAACG
CGCAGCCCGGACTCGGTAATGGCGCGCATTGCGCCCAGCGCCATCTGATCGTTGGCAACCAGCATCGCAG
TGGGAACGATGCCCTCATTCAGCATTTGCATGGTTTGTTGAAAACCGGACATGGCACTCCAGTCGCCTTC
CCGTTCCGCTATCGGCTGAATTTGATTGCGAGTGAGATATTTATGCCAGCCAGCCAGACGCAGACGCGCC
GAGACAGAACTTAATGGGCCCGCTAACAGCGCGATTTGCTGGTGACCCAATGCGACCAGATGCTCCACGC
CCAGTCGCGTACCGTCTTCATGGGAGAAAATAATACTGTTGATGGGTGTCTGGTCAGAGACATCAAGAAA
TAACGCCGGAACATTAGTGCAGGCAGCTTCCACAGCAATGGCATCCTGGTCATCCAGCGGATAGTTAATG
ATCAGCCCACTGACGCGTTGCGCGAGAAGATTGTGCACCGCCGCTTTACAGGCTTCGACGCCGCTTCGTT
CTACCATCGACACCACCACGCTGGCACCCAGTTGATCGGCGCGAGATTTAATCGCCGCGACAATTTGCGA
CGGCGCGTGCAGGGCCAGACTGGAGGTGGCAACGCCAATCAGCAACGACTGTTTGCCCGCCAGTTGTTGT
GCCACGCGGTTGGGAATGTAATTCAGCTCCGCCATCGCCGCTTCCACTTTTTCCCGCGTTTTCGCAGAAA
CGTGGCTGGCCTGGTTCACCACGCGGGAAACGGTCTGATAAGAGACACCGGCATACTCTGCGACATCGTA
TAACGTTACTGGTTTCACATTCACCACCCTGAATTGACTCTCTTCCGGGCGCTATCATGCCATACCGCGA
AAGGTTTTGCGCCATTCGATGGTGTCCGGGATCTCGACGCTCTCCCTTATGCGACTCCTGCATTAGGAAG
CAGCCCAGTAGTAGGTTGAGGCCGTTGAGCACCGCCGCCGCAAGGAATGGTGCATGCAAGGAGATGGCGC
CCAACAGTCCCCCGGCCACGGGGCCTGCCACCATACCCACGCCGAAACAAGCGCTCATGAGCCCGAAGTG
GCGAGCCCGATCTTCCCCATCGGTGATGTCGGCGATATAGGCGCCAGCAACCGCACCTGTGGCGCCGGTG
ATGCCGGCCACGATGCGTCCGGCGTAGAGGATCGAGATCTCGATCCCGCGAAATTAATACGACTCACTAT
AGGGGAATTGTGAGCGGATAACAATTCCCCTCTAGAAATAATTTTGTTTAACTTTAAGAAGGAGATATAC
CATGAAACATCACCATCACCATCACAACACTAGTAGCAATTCCATGTCCCCTATACTAGGTTATTGGAAA
ATTAAGGGCCTTGTGCAACCCACTCGACTTCTTTTGGAATATCTTGAAGAAAAATATGAAGAGCATTTGT
ATGAGCGCGATGAAGGTGATAAATGGCGAAACAAAAAGTTTGAATTGGGTTTGGAGTTTCCCAATCTTCC
TTATTATATTGATGGTGATGTTAAATTAACACAGTCTATGGCCATCATACGTTATATAGCTGACAAGCAC
AACATGTTGGGTGGTTGTCCAAAAGAGCGTGCAGAGATTTCAATGCTTGAAGGAGCGGTTTTGGATATTA
GATACGGTGTTTCGAGAATTGCATATAGTAAAGACTTTGAAACTCTCAAAGTTGATTTTCTTAGCAAGCT
ACCTGAAATGCTGAAAATGTTCGAAGATCGTTTATGTCATAAAACATATTTAAATGGTGATCATGTAACC
CATCCTGACTTCATGTTGTATGACGCTCTTGATGTTGTTTTATACATGGACCCAATGTGCCTGGATGCGT
TCCCAAAATTAGTTTGTTTTAAAAAACGTATTGAAGCTATCCCACAAATTGATAAGTACTTGAAATCCAG
CAAGTATATAGCATGGCCTTTGCAGGGCTGGCAAGCCACGTTTGGTGGTGGCGACCATCCTCCAAAATCG
GATCTGGAAGTTCTGTTCCAGGGGCCCATGGGTACCCCGGGTAGCGAGAACGTTCTGCCGCGTGAACCGC
TGATTGCGACCGCGGTGAAATTCCTGCAGAACAGCCGTGTTCGTCAGAGCCCGCTGGCGACCCGTCGTGC
GTTCCTGAAGAAAAAGGGTCTGACCGACGAGGAAATTGATATGGCGTTTCAGCAAAGCGGCACCGCGGCG
GACGAGCCGAGCAGCCTGTAAGAATTCGAGCTCCGTCGACAAGCTTGCGGCCGCACTCGAGCACCACCAC
CACCACCACTGAGATCCGGCTGCTAACAAAGCCCGAAAGGAAGCTGAGTTGGCTGCTGCCACCGCTGAGC
AATAACTAGCATAACCCCTTGGGGCCTCTAAACGGGTCTTGAGGGGTTTTTTGCTGAAAGGAGGAACTAT
ATCCGGATTGGCGAATGGG
[124 nt withheld, positions 4710-4833]
C
[91 nt withheld, positions 4835-4925]
A
[49 nt withheld, positions 4927-4975]
CCTTTGACGTTGGAGTCCACGTTCTTT
[37 nt withheld, positions 5003-5039]
ACCCTATCTCGGTCTATTCTTTTGATTTATAAGGGATTTTGCCGATTTCGGCCTATTGGTTAAAAAATGA
GCTGATTTAACAAAAATTTAACGCGAATTTTAACAAAATATTAACGCTTACAATTTAGGTGGCACTTTTC
GGGGAAATGTGCGCGGAACCCCTATTTGTTTATTTTTCTAAATACATTCAAATATGTATCCGCTCATGAA
TTAATTCTTAGAAAAACTCATCGAGCATCAAATGAAACTGCAATTTATTCATATCAGGATTATCAATACC
ATATTTTTGAAAAAGCCGTTTCTGTAATGAAGGAGAAAACTCACCGAGGCAGTTCCATAGGATGGCAAGA
TCCTGGTATCGGTCTGCGATTCCGACTCGTCCAACATCAATACAACCTATTAATTTCCCCTCGTCAAAAA
TAAGGTTATCAAGTGAGAAATCACCATGAGTGACGACTGAATCCGGTGAGAATGGCAAAAGTTTATGCAT
TTCTTTCCAGACTTGTTCAACAGGCCAGCCATTACGCTCGTCATCAAAATCACTCGCATCAACCAAACCG
TTATTCATTCGTGATTGCGCCTGAGCGAGACGAAATACGCGATCGCTGTTAAAAGGACAATTACAAACAG
GAATCGAATGCAACCGGCGCAGGAACACTGCCAGCGCATCAACAATATTTTCACCTGAATCAGGATATTC
TTCTAATACCTGGAATGCTGTTTTCCCGGGGATCGCAGTGGTGAGTAACCATGCATCATCAGGAGTACGG
ATAAAATGCTTGATGGTCGGAAGAGGCATAAATTCCGTCAGCCAGTTTAGTCTGACCATCTCATCTGTAA
CATCATTGGCAACGCTACCTTTGCCATGTTTCAGAAACAACTCTGGCGCATCGGGCTTCCCATACAATCG
ATAGATTGTCGCACCTGATTGCCCGACATTATCGCGAGCCCATTTATACCCATATAAATCAGCATCCATG
TTGGAATTTAATCGCGGCCTAGAGCAAGACGTTTCCCGTTGAATATGGCTCATAACACCCCTTGTATTAC
TGTTTATGTAAGCAGACAGTTTTATTGTTCATGACCAAAATCCCTTAACGTGAGTTTTCGTTCCACTGAG
CGTCAGACCCCGTAGAAAAGATCAAAGGATCTTC
Features (pLannotate 1.2.2; 21 found; start..end, strand, type, name):
      1..589     +  rep_origin     ori: high-copy-number ColE1/pMB1/pBR322/pUC origin of replication
    775..914     -  misc_feature   bom: basis of mobility region from pBR322
   1016..1207    -  CDS            rop: Rop protein, which maintains plasmids at low copy number; rop
   1224..1604    +  CDS            YPB1_ECOLX: Protein predicted: Swiss-Prot protein existence level 4. From Escherichia coli.
   1676..1967    -  CDS            TcR (fragment): tetracycline efflux protein; tet; confers resistance to tetracycline
   1982..2003    -  protein_bind   CAP binding site: CAP binding activates transcription in the presence of cAMP. E. coli catabolite activator protein
   2016..3098    -  CDS            lacI: lac repressor; lacI; The lac repressor binds to the lac operator to inhibit transcription in E. coli. This inhibition can be relieved by adding lactose or isopropyl-β-D-thiogalactopyranoside (IPTG).
   3099..3176    -  promoter       lacI promoter: lacI
   3184..3463    -  CDS            TcR (fragment): tetracycline efflux protein; tet; confers resistance to tetracycline
   3485..3503    +  promoter       T7 promoter: promoter for bacteriophage T7 RNA polymerase
   3504..3528    +  protein_bind   lac operator: The lac repressor binds to the lac operator to inhibit transcription in E. coli. This inhibition can be relieved by adding lactose or isopropyl-β-D-thiogalactopyranoside (IPTG). lac repressor encoded by lacI
   3543..3565    +  RBS            RBS: efficient ribosome binding site from bacteriophage T7 gene 10 (Olins and Rangwala, 1989)
   3578..3595    +  CDS            7xHis (fragment): 6xHis affinity tag
   3614..4267    +  CDS            GST26_SCHJA: Experimental evidence at protein level: Swiss-Prot protein existence level 1. GST isoenzymes appear to play a central role in the parasite detoxification system. Other functions are also suspected including a role in increasing the solubility of haematin in the parasite gut. From Schistosoma japonicum (Blood fluke).
   4295..4498    +  CDS            PEX14 (fragment): PEX14_HUMAN - Experimental evidence at protein level: Swiss-Prot protein existence level 1. Peroxisome membrane protein that is an essential component of the peroxisomal import machinery. Functions as a docking factor for the predominantly cytoplasmic PTS1 receptor (PEX5). Plays a key role for peroxisome movement through a direct interaction with tubulin. From Homo sapiens (Human).
   4542..4559    +  CDS            9xHis (fragment): 9xHis affinity tag
   4569..4618    +  CDS            SET1 (fragment): solubility-enhancement tag derived from T7 phage gene 10B
   4626..4673    +  terminator     T7 terminator: transcription terminator for bacteriophage T7 RNA polymerase
   4710..5138    +  rep_origin     f1 ori (sequence partly withheld): f1 bacteriophage origin of replication; arrow indicates direction of (+) strand synthesis
   5191..5248    +  promoter       AmpR promoter (fragment): bla
   5257..6072    -  CDS            KanR: aminoglycoside phosphotransferase; aph(3')-Ia; confers resistance to kanamycin in bacteria or G418 (Geneticin®) in eukaryotes
