[The description below was written by a language model from this plasmid's Addgene catalogue record and pLannotate feature annotations shown in this document.]
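Description:
pETM33_PEX14_Pex14 is a bacterial expression plasmid built on the pETM33 backbone, a pET-type vector, for producing a domain of human PEX14 as a His- and GST-tagged fusion protein in E. coli. It replicates from a ColE1/pMB1-family origin accompanied by the pBR322 bom region and the rop gene, which normally moderates copy number (the record lists copy number as unknown). It also carries an f1 phage origin. Selection is by kanamycin through an aminoglycoside phosphotransferase gene. The annotation also picks up backbone remnants, including tetracycline-resistance gene fragments and a partial AmpR promoter, which are not functional markers here.

The expression cassette is driven by a T7 promoter followed directly by a lac operator and the phage T7 gene 10 ribosome binding site, with a plasmid-borne lacI gene supplying repressor. Transcription therefore depends on a host providing T7 RNA polymerase and is switched on with IPTG. The open reading frame begins with a 6xHis tag, continues into Schistosoma japonicum glutathione S-transferase, and then into a short PEX14 fragment of about 200 bp cloned between NcoI and EcoRI sites, ending upstream of the T7 terminator. The species field lists the insert as human and synthetic. A second His-tag sequence and a small T7 gene 10B-derived fragment are annotated downstream of the insert. These appear to be vector sequence, and the record does not indicate that they are translated.

PEX14 is a peroxisomal membrane protein that docks the PTS1 import receptor PEX5. According to the associated publication title, the tagged domain was used in proteome-scale mapping of binding sites within unstructured regions of the human proteome.
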