Addgene plasmid #178484: pETM33_PEX14_Pex14
Purpose: Bacterial expression of human domain with His-tag and GST tag
Depositing lab: Ylva Ivarsson. Depositing organization: Uppsala University. Publication: Proteome-scale mapping of binding sites in the unstructured regions of the human proteome. Benz C, Ali M, Krystkowiak I, Simonetti L, Sayadi A, Mihalic F, Kliche J, Andersson E, Jemth P, Davey NE, Ivarsson Y. Mol Syst Biol. 2022 Jan;18(1):e10584. doi: 10.15252/msb.202110584. PubMed 35044719.
Backbone
  Vector backbone: pETM33
  Backbone size w/o insert (bp): 6017
  Vector type: Bacterial Expression
Growth in bacteria
  Bacterial resistance: Kanamycin, 50 μg/mL
  Growth temperature: 37°C
  Growth strain: DH5alpha
  Copy number: Unknown
Gene/Insert
  Gene/Insert name: PEX14_Pex14
  Species: H. sapiens (human); Synthetic
  Entrez Gene: PEX14 (a.k.a. NAPP2, PBD13A, Pex14p, dJ734G22.2)
  Promoter: T7/LacO
  Tag / fusion protein: His-GST (N terminal on insert)
  Cloning method: Restriction Enzyme; 5′ cloning site Nco1 (not destroyed); 3′ cloning site EcoR1 (not destroyed)
  Sequencing primers: 5′ CGGATCTGGAAGTTCTGTTCC; 3′ GAGTGCGGCCGCAAGCTTG
Terms and licenses: Academic/Nonprofit Terms; Industry Terms: Not Available to Industry
Depositor comments: Please visit https://www.biorxiv.org/content/10.1101/2021.04.13.439572v1 for bioRxv preprint. Growth in BL21 DE3 gold 37 C after induction with 1mM IPTG 4 hours 30 C. Insert: GTPGSENVLPREPLIATAVKFLQNSRVRQSPLATRRAFLKKKGLTDEEIDMAFQQSGTAADEPSSL.
How to cite: pETM33_PEX14_Pex14 was a gift from Ylva Ivarsson (Addgene plasmid # 178484 ; http://n2t.net/addgene:178484 ; RRID:Addgene_178484)
